Addgene plasmid #103768: LSB
Purpose: (Empty Backbone) Low Sensor Backbone: Used to make miRNA sensors (BbsI cloning) . Plasmid is inherently unstable; please see Depositor Comments
Depositing lab: Ron Weiss. Depositing organization: Massachusetts Institute of Technology. Publication: A mixed antagonistic/synergistic miRNA repression model enables accurate predictions of multi-input miRNA sensor activity. Gam JJ, Babb J, Weiss R. Nat Commun. 2018 Jun 22;9(1):2430. doi: 10.1038/s41467-018-04575-0. PubMed 29934631.
Backbone
  Vector backbone: LSB
  Vector type: Synthetic Biology
Growth in bacteria
  Bacterial resistance: Ampicillin and Kanamycin, 100 & 50 μg/mL
  Growth temperature: 30°C
  Growth strain: NEB Stable
  Copy number: High Copy
Gene/Insert
  Gene/Insert name: None
Terms and licenses: Academic/Nonprofit Terms; Industry Terms: Not Available to Industry
Depositor comments: Please note that this plasmid is inherently unstable due to a repeating poly A element. We recommend performing a diagnostic digest on multiple colonies upon receipt. The depositors would like to note the presence of several discrepancies between the depositor sequence and physical plasmid sequence. In particular, the sequences upstream and downstream of the puromycin coding region have 10 bp insertions which do not affect the ability to perform puromycin selection. The sequences for those regions within the physical plasmids are as follows: Upstream of Puro: GAATTCGACCGCCTGTCTCAAGGTGCCACC; Downstream of Puro: GCTTTGAGACTACGCGTGAATTCACTCCTC. Please contact if you are interested in this plasmid prior to placing an order.
How to cite: LSB was a gift from Ron Weiss (Addgene plasmid # 103768)
