[The description below was written by a language model from this plasmid's Addgene catalogue record and pLannotate feature annotations shown in this document.]
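Description:
LSB (Low Sensor Backbone) is an empty synthetic-biology backbone of about 11.6 kb, designed for building microRNA sensors for use in mammalian cells. In bacteria it replicates from a high-copy ColE1/pUC-type origin and carries both AmpR (β-lactamase) and KanR (aminoglycoside phosphotransferase), so it is maintained under dual ampicillin and kanamycin selection. A PuroR coding sequence followed by a rabbit β-globin poly(A) signal supports puromycin selection in mammalian cells. The feature table annotates no promoter directly upstream of it.

The payload consists of two parallel fluorescent reporter units. Each has a human EF-1α core promoter with its intron A, a reporter flanked by Gateway attB1 and attB2 sites, and a β-globin 3′ region and poly(A) signal. One unit expresses the red protein mKate2 and the other the blue protein EBFP2. Downstream of mKate2, between the coding sequence and the polyadenylation signal, sits a bacterial lac promoter/operator, pUC MCS and lacZα fragment. This is probably a placeholder that is replaced when miRNA target sites are inserted by BbsI cloning, although the record does not map the BbsI sites. If so, a cognate miRNA would repress mKate2, while EBFP2 from the same plasmid would act as an internal reference for delivery and expression level. The assignment of these roles is inferred from the layout and is not stated in the record. Scattered attB4 sites and lac remnants appear to be left over from the Gateway-based assembly.

The depositor warns that the plasmid is inherently unstable because of the repeated poly(A) elements, and that clones should be verified. The depositor also notes small insertions flanking the puromycin coding region relative to the depositor's sequence, which do not impair selection.
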