Features (pLannotate 1.2.2; 35 found; start..end, strand, type, name):
     20..231     +  promoter       EF-1α core promoter: core promoter for human elongation factor EF-1α
    232..1170    +  intron         EF-1α intron A: intron upstream of the start codon of human EF-1α
   1197..1217    +  protein_bind   attB1: mutant version of attB; core recombination site for the Gateway® BP reaction BP Clonase™
   1237..1932    +  CDS            mKate2: mKate2 is a basic (constitutively fluorescent) red fluorescent protein published in 2009, derived from Entacmaea quadricolor. It is reported to be a rapidly-maturing monomer with moderate acid sensitivity.
   1952..1976    -  protein_bind   attB2: mutant version of attB; recombination site for the Gateway® BP reaction BP Clonase™
   2012..2054    +  CDS            lacI (fragment): lac repressor; lacI; The lac repressor binds to the lac operator to inhibit transcription in E. coli. This inhibition can be relieved by adding lactose or isopropyl-β-D-thiogalactopyranoside (IPTG).
   2067..2088    +  protein_bind   CAP binding site: CAP binding activates transcription in the presence of cAMP. E. coli catabolite activator protein
   2103..2133    +  promoter       lac promoter: promoter for the E. coli lac operon
   2137..2159    +  protein_bind   lac operator (fragment): The lac repressor binds to the lac operator to inhibit transcription in E. coli. This inhibition can be relieved by adding lactose or isopropyl-β-D-thiogalactopyranoside (IPTG). lac repressor encoded by lacI
   2194..2250    -  misc_feature   MCS: pUC18/19 multiple cloning site
   2247..2404    +  CDS            lacZα (fragment): LacZα fragment of β-galactosidase; lacZ fragment
   2410..2509    -  misc_feature   bom (fragment): basis of mobility region from pBR322
   2618..2692    +  CDS            HBB (fragment): HBB_PONPY - Experimental evidence at transcript level: Swiss-Prot protein existence level 2. Involved in oxygen transport from the lung to the various peripheral tissues. From Pongo pygmaeus (Bornean orangutan).
   2763..2818    +  polyA_signal   β-globin poly(A) signal: rabbit β-globin polyadenylation signal (Gil and Proudfoot, 1987)
   3202..3227    +  misc_feature   SA: splice acceptor site
   3899..3919    +  protein_bind   attB4: mutant version of attB; core recombination site for the Gateway® BP reaction BP Clonase™
   3987..4198    +  promoter       EF-1α core promoter: core promoter for human elongation factor EF-1α
   4199..5137    +  intron         EF-1α intron A: intron upstream of the start codon of human EF-1α
   5164..5184    +  protein_bind   attB1: mutant version of attB; core recombination site for the Gateway® BP reaction BP Clonase™
   5198..5914    +  CDS            EBFP2: EBFP2 is a basic (constitutively fluorescent) blue fluorescent protein published in 2007, derived from Aequorea victoria. It is reported to be a rapidly-maturing monomer with moderate acid sensitivity.
   5919..5943    -  protein_bind   attB2: mutant version of attB; recombination site for the Gateway® BP reaction BP Clonase™
   5947..6027    +  CDS            HBB (fragment): HBB_PONPY - Experimental evidence at transcript level: Swiss-Prot protein existence level 2. Involved in oxygen transport from the lung to the various peripheral tissues. From Pongo pygmaeus (Bornean orangutan).
   6098..6153    +  polyA_signal   β-globin poly(A) signal: rabbit β-globin polyadenylation signal (Gil and Proudfoot, 1987)
   6536..6558    -  protein_bind   lac operator (fragment): The lac repressor binds to the lac operator to inhibit transcription in E. coli. This inhibition can be relieved by adding lactose or isopropyl-β-D-thiogalactopyranoside (IPTG). lac repressor encoded by lacI
   6562..6592    -  promoter       lac promoter: promoter for the E. coli lac operon
   6607..6628    -  protein_bind   CAP binding site: CAP binding activates transcription in the presence of cAMP. E. coli catabolite activator protein
   6641..6680    -  CDS            lacI (fragment): lac repressor; lacI; The lac repressor binds to the lac operator to inhibit transcription in E. coli. This inhibition can be relieved by adding lactose or isopropyl-β-D-thiogalactopyranoside (IPTG).
   6853..7662    +  CDS            KanR: aminoglycoside phosphotransferase; aph(3')-Ia; confers resistance to kanamycin in bacteria or G418 (Geneticin®) in eukaryotes
   7914..8502    -  rep_origin     ori: high-copy-number ColE1/pMB1/pBR322/pUC origin of replication
   8673..9533    -  CDS            AmpR: β-lactamase; bla; confers resistance to ampicillin, carbenicillin, and related antibiotics
   9534..9605    -  promoter       AmpR promoter: bla
   9690..10289   +  CDS            PuroR: puromycin N-acetyltransferase; pac from Streptomyces alboniger; confers resistance to puromycin
  10304..10384   +  CDS            HBB (fragment): HBB_PONPY - Experimental evidence at transcript level: Swiss-Prot protein existence level 2. Involved in oxygen transport from the lung to the various peripheral tissues. From Pongo pygmaeus (Bornean orangutan).
  10455..10510   +  polyA_signal   β-globin poly(A) signal: rabbit β-globin polyadenylation signal (Gil and Proudfoot, 1987)
  11489..11509   +  protein_bind   attB4: mutant version of attB; core recombination site for the Gateway® BP reaction BP Clonase™
>Addgene plasmid #103768 | LSB | addgene full sequence | sequence record 213288 | Addgene NGS Result
GGCTCCGGTGCCCGTCAGTGGGCAGAGCGCACATCGCCCACAGTCCCCGAGAAGTTGTGGGGAGGGGTCG
GCAATTGAACCGGTGCCTAGAGAAGGTGGCGCGGGGTAAACTGGGAAAGTGATGTCGTGTACTGGCTCCG
CCTTTTTCCCGAGGGTGGGGGAGAACCGTATATAAGTGCAGTAGTCGCCGTGAACGTTCTTTTTCGCAAC
GGGTTTGCCGCCAGAACACAGGTAAGTGCCGTGTGTGGTTCCCGCGGGCCTGGCCTCTTTACGGGTTATG
GCCCTTGCGTGCCTTGAATTACTTCCACCTGGCTGCAGTACGTGATTCTTGATCCCGAGCTTCGGGTTGG
AAGTGGGTGGGAGAGTTCGAGGCCTTGCGCTTAAGGAGCCCCTTCGCCTCGTGCTTGAGTTGAGGCCTGG
CCTGGGCGCTGGGGCCGCCGCGTGCGAATCTGGTGGCACCTTCGCGCCTGTCTCGCTGCTTTCGATAAGT
CTCTAGCCATTTAAAATTTTTGATGACCTGCTGCGACGCTTTTTTTCTGGCAAGATAGTCTTGTAAATGC
GGGCCAAGATCTGCACACTGGTATTTCGGTTTTTGGGGCCGCGGGCGGCGACGGGGCCCGTGCGTCCCAG
CGCACATGTTCGGCGAGGCGGGGCCTGCGAGCGCGGCCACCGAGAATCGGACGGGGGTAGTCTCAAGCTG
GCCGGCCTGCTCTGGTGCCTGGCCTCGCGCCGCCGTGTATCGCCCCGCCCTGGGCGGCAAGGCTGGCCCG
GTCGGCACCAGTTGCGTGAGCGGAAAGATGGCCGCTTCCCGGCCCTGCTGCAGGGAGCTCAAAATGGAGG
ACGCGGCGCTCGGGAGAGCGGGCGGGTGAGTCACCCACACAAAGGAAAAGGGCCTTTCCGTCCTCAGCCG
TCGCTTCATGTGACTCCACGGAGTACCGGGCGCCGTCCAGGCACCTCGATTAGTTCTCGAGCTTTTGGAG
TACGTCGTCTTTAGGTTGGGGGGAGGGGTTTTATGCGATGGAGTTTCCCCACACTGAGTGGGTGGAGACT
GAAGTTAGGCCAGCTTGGCACTTGATGTAATTCTCCTTGGAATTTGCCCTTTTTGAGTTTGGATCTTGGT
TCATTCTCAAGCCTCAGACAGTGGTTCAAAGTTTTTTTCTTCCATTTCAGGTGTCGTGAGAAGGGCGAAT
TCGACCCAAGTTTGTACAAAAAAGCAGGCTGGATCCAGGTGCCACCATGGTGAGCGAGCTGATTAAGGAG
AACATGCACATGAAGCTGTACATGGAGGGCACCGTGAACAACCACCACTTCAAGTGCACATCCGAGGGCG
AAGGCAAGCCCTACGAGGGCACCCAGACCATGAGAATCAAGGCGGTCGAGGGCGGCCCTCTCCCCTTCGC
CTTCGACATCCTGGCTACCAGCTTCATGTACGGCAGCAAAACCTTCATCAACCACACCCAGGGCATCCCC
GACTTCTTTAAGCAGTCCTTCCCCGAGGGCTTCACATGGGAGAGAGTCACCACATACGAAGATGGGGGCG
TGCTGACCGCTACCCAGGACACCAGCCTCCAGGACGGCTGCCTCATCTACAACGTCAAGATCAGAGGGGT
GAACTTCCCATCCAACGGCCCTGTGATGCAGAAGAAAACACTCGGCTGGGAGGCCTCCACCGAGACACTG
TACCCCGCTGACGGCGGCCTGGAAGGCAGAGCCGACATGGCCCTGAAGCTCGTGGGCGGGGGCCACCTGA
TCTGCAACCTTAAGACCACATACAGATCCAAGAAACCCGCTAAGAACCTCAAGATGCCCGGCGTCTACTA
TGTGGACAGGAGACTGGAAAGAATCAAGGAGGCCGACAAAGAGACATACGTCGAGCAGCACGAGGTGGCT
GTGGCCAGATACTGCGACCTCCCTAGCAAACTGGGGCACAAACTTAATTGAGAATTCTACCACCCAGCTT
TCTTGTACAAAGTGGTACGTCTCAAGACCAGAGGTCTCTGCTTAAGTCTTCGCAGCTGGCACGACAGGTT
TGCCGACTGGAAAGCGGGCAGTGAGCGCAACGCAATTAATGTGAGTTAGCTCACTCATTAGGCACCCCAG
GCTTTACACTTTATGCTTCCGGCTCGTATGTTGTGTGGAATTGTGAGCGGATAACAATTTCACACAGGAA
ACAGCTATGACCATGATTACGCCAAGCTTGCATGCCTGCAGGTCGACTCTAGAGGATCCCCGGGTACCGA
GCTCGAATTCACTGGCCGTCGTTTTACAACGTCGTGACTGGGAAAACCCTGGCGTTACCCAACTTAATCG
CCTTGCAGCACATCCCCCTTTCGCCAGCTGGCGTAATAGCGAAGAGGCCCGCACCGATCGCCCTTCCCAA
CAGTTGCGCAGCCTGAATGGCGAATGGCGCCTGATGCGGTATTTTCTCCTTACGCATCTGTGCGGTATTT
CACACCGCATATGGTGCACTCTCAGTACAATCTGCTCTGATGCCGCATAGTTAAGCCAGCCCCGACACCC
GCCAACACCCGCTGACGCGCCCTGACGGGCTTGTCTGCTCCCGGCATCCGCTTACAGACAAGCTGTGACG
AAGACTTCAACCAGAAGAGACCTGTGCTTCACTCCTCAGGTGCAGGCTGCCTATCAGAAGGTGGTGGCTG
GTGTGGCCAATGCCCTGGCTCACAAATACCACTGAGATCTTTTTCCCTCTGCCAAAAATTATGGGGACAT
CATGAAGCCCCTTGAGCATCTGACTTCTGGCTAATAAAGGAAATTTATTTTCATTGCAATAGTGTGTTGG
AATTTTTTGTGTCTCTCACTCGGAAGGACATATGGGAGGGCAAATCATTTAAAACATCAGAATGAGTATT
TGGTTTAGAGTTTGGCAACATATGCCCATATGCTGGCTGCCATGAACAAAGGTTGGCTATAAAGAGGTCA
TCAGTATATGAAACAGCCCCCTGCTGTCCATTCCTTATTCCATAGAAAAGCCTTGACTTGAGGTTAGATT
TTTTTTATATTTTGTTTTGTGTTATTTTTTTCTTTAACATCCCTAAAATTTTCCTTACATGTTTTACTAG
CCAGATTTTTCCTCCTCTCCTGACTACTCCCAGTCATAGCTGTCCCTCTTCTCTTATGGAGATCCCGAGC
GGTGCGTTTTTATGCTTGTAGTATTGTATAATGTTTTTAAGATCCAAGCTTCTGACCTCTTCTCTTCCTC
CCACAGGGCCTCGAGACAATTGCATCGATGGTACCAGTGAAAGTCTGCAATGAATTCGAGTTGGCGCGCC
TGTCATTCTAAATCTCTCTTTCAGCCTAAAGCTTTTTCCCCGTATCCCCCCAGGTGTCTGCAGGCTCAAA
GAGCAGCGAGAAGCGTTCAGAGGAAAGCGATCCCGTGCCACCTTCCCCGTGCCCGGGCTGTCCCCGCACG
CTGCCGGCTCGGGGATGCGGGGGGAGCGCCGGACCGGAGCGGAGCCCCGGGCGGCTCGCTGCTGCCCCCT
AGCGGGGGAGGGACGTAATTACATCCCTGGGGGCTTTGGGAGGGGGCTGTCCCCGTGAGCTCCCAGGCGC
GCCTGTCATTCTAAATCTCTCTTTCAGCCTAAAGCTTTTTCCCCGTATCCCCCCAGGTGTCTGCAGGCTC
AAAGAGCAGCGAGAAGCGTTCAGAGGAAAGCGATCCCGTGCCACCTTCCCCGTGCCCGGGCTGTCCCCGC
ACGCTGCCGGCTCGGGGATGCGGGGGGAGCGCCGGACCGGAGCGGAGCCCCGGGCGGCTCGCTGCTGCCC
CCTAGCGGGGGAGGGACGTAATTACATCCCTGGGGGCTTTGGGGGGGGGCTGTCCCCGTGAGCTCCCAGG
CGCGCCAACTCGGTACCGTATCGATGTCGACGTTAACGCTAGTGATATCAACTTTGTATAGAAAAGTTGG
CTCCGAATTCGCCCTTGACAGCAGAGATCCAGTTTGGTTAATTAATTGGCTCCGGTGCCCGTCAGTGGGC
AGAGCGCACATCGCCCACAGTCCCCGAGAAGTTGTGGGGAGGGGTCGGCAATTGAACCGGTGCCTAGAGA
AGGTGGCGCGGGGTAAACTGGGAAAGTGATGTCGTGTACTGGCTCCGCCTTTTTCCCGAGGGTGGGGGAG
AACCGTATATAAGTGCAGTAGTCGCCGTGAACGTTCTTTTTCGCAACGGGTTTGCCGCCAGAACACAGGT
AAGTGCCGTGTGTGGTTCCCGCGGGCCTGGCCTCTTTACGGGTTATGGCCCTTGCGTGCCTTGAATTACT
TCCACCTGGCTGCAGTACGTGATTCTTGATCCCGAGCTTCGGGTTGGAAGTGGGTGGGAGAGTTCGAGGC
CTTGCGCTTAAGGAGCCCCTTCGCCTCGTGCTTGAGTTGAGGCCTGGCCTGGGCGCTGGGGCCGCCGCGT
GCGAATCTGGTGGCACCTTCGCGCCTGTCTCGCTGCTTTCGATAAGTCTCTAGCCATTTAAAATTTTTGA
TGACCTGCTGCGACGCTTTTTTTCTGGCAAGATAGTCTTGTAAATGCGGGCCAAGATCTGCACACTGGTA
TTTCGGTTTTTGGGGCCGCGGGCGGCGACGGGGCCCGTGCGTCCCAGCGCACATGTTCGGCGAGGCGGGG
CCTGCGAGCGCGGCCACCGAGAATCGGACGGGGGTAGTCTCAAGCTGGCCGGCCTGCTCTGGTGCCTGGC
CTCGCGCCGCCGTGTATCGCCCCGCCCTGGGCGGCAAGGCTGGCCCGGTCGGCACCAGTTGCGTGAGCGG
AAAGATGGCCGCTTCCCGGCCCTGCTGCAGGGAGCTCAAAATGGAGGACGCGGCGCTCGGGAGAGCGGGC
GGGTGAGTCACCCACACAAAGGAAAAGGGCCTTTCCGTCCTCAGCCGTCGCTTCATGTGACTCCACGGAG
TACCGGGCGCCGTCCAGGCACCTCGATTAGTTCTCGAGCTTTTGGAGTACGTCGTCTTTAGGTTGGGGGG
AGGGGTTTTATGCGATGGAGTTTCCCCACACTGAGTGGGTGGAGACTGAAGTTAGGCCAGCTTGGCACTT
GATGTAATTCTCCTTGGAATTTGCCCTTTTTGAGTTTGGATCTTGGTTCATTCTCAAGCCTCAGACAGTG
GTTCAAAGTTTTTTTCTTCCATTTCAGGTGTCGTGAGAAGGGCGAATTCGACCCAAGTTTGTACAAAAAA
GCAGGCTGACCGCCACCATGGTGAGCAAGGGCGAGGAGCTGTTCACCGGGGTGGTGCCCATCCTGGTCGA
GCTGGACGGCGACGTAAACGGCCACAAGTTCAGCGTGAGGGGCGAGGGCGAGGGCGATGCCACCAACGGC
AAGCTGACCCTGAAGTTCATCTGCACCACCGGCAAGCTGCCCGTGCCCTGGCCCACCCTCGTGACCACCC
TGAGCCACGGCGTGCAGTGCTTCGCCCGCTACCCCGACCACATGAAGCAGCACGACTTCTTCAAGTCCGC
CATGCCCGAAGGCTACGTCCAGGAGCGCACCATCTTCTTCAAGGACGACGGCACCTACAAGACCCGCGCC
GAGGTGAAGTTCGAGGGCGACACCCTAGTGAACCGCATCGAGCTGAAGGGCGTCGACTTCAAGGAGGACG
GCAACATCCTGGGGCACAAGCTGGAGTACAACTTCAACAGCCACAACATCTATATCATGGCCGTCAAGCA
GAAGAACGGCATCAAGGTGAACTTCAAGATCCGCCACAACGTGGAGGACGGCAGCGTGCAGCTCGCCGAC
CACTACCAGCAGAACACCCCCATCGGCGACGGCCCCGTGCTGCTGCCCGACAGCCACTACCTGAGCACCC
AGTCCGTGCTGAGCAAAGACCCCAACGAGAAGCGCGATCACATGGTCCTGCTGGAGTTCCGCACCGCCGC
CGGGATCACTCTCGGCATGGACGAGCTGTACAAGTAATACCCAGCTTTCTTGTACAAAGTGGTACGCGTG
AATTCACTCCTCAGGTGCAGGCTGCCTATCAGAAGGTGGTGGCTGGTGTGGCCAATGCCCTGGCTCACAA
ATACCACTGAGATCTTTTTCCCTCTGCCAAAAATTATGGGGACATCATGAAGCCCCTTGAGCATCTGACT
TCTGGCTAATAAAGGAAATTTATTTTCATTGCAATAGTGTGTTGGAATTTTTTGTGTCTCTCACTCGGAA
GGACATATGGGAGGGCAAATCATTTAAAACATCAGAATGAGTATTTGGTTTAGAGTTTGGCAACATATGC
CCATATGCTGGCTGCCATGAACAAAGGTTGGCTATAAAGAGGTCATCAGTATATGAAACAGCCCCCTGCT
GTCCATTCCTTATTCCATAGAAAAGCCTTGACTTGAGGTTAGATTTTTTTTATATTTTGTTTTGTGTTAT
TTTTTTCTTTAACATCCCTAAAATTTTCCTTACATGTTTTACTAGCCAGATTTTTCCTCCTCTCCTGACT
ACTCCCAGTCATAGCTGTCCCTCTTCTCTTATGGAGATCCCTCGACCTGCAGCCCAAGCTTGGCGTAATC
ATGGTCATAGCTGTTTCCTGTGTGAAATTGTTATCCGCTCACAATTCCACACAACATACGAGCCGGAAGC
ATAAAGTGTAAAGCCTGGGGTGCCTAATGAGTGAGCTAACTCACATTAATTGCGTTGCGCTCACTGCCCG
CTTTCCAGTCGGGAAACCTGTCGTGCCAGCGGATCGACAGTACTAAGCTTGGTCTAATACCCAATCTCTC
GTCTTATCCAGATGTTTTATACGCCTCTGGCCCGTGTCTCAAAATCTCTGATGTTACATTGCACAAGATA
AAAATATATCATCATGAACAATAAAACTGTCTGCTTACATAAACAGTAATACAAGGGGTGTTATGAGCCA
TATTCAACGGGAAACGTCGAGGCCGCGATTAAATTCCAACATGGATGCTGATTTATATGGGTATAAATGG
GCTCGCGATAATGTCGGGCAATCAGGTGCGACAATCTATCGCTTGTATGGGAAGCCCGATGCGCCAGAGT
TGTTTCTGAAACATGGCAAAGGTAGCGTTGCCAATGATGTTACAGATGAGATGGTCAGACTAAACTGGCT
GACGGAATTTATGCCTCTTCCGACCATCAAGCATTTTATCCGTACTCCTGATGATGCATGGTTACTCACC
ACTGCGATCCCCGGAAAAACAGCATTCCAGGTATTAGAAGAATATCCTGATTCAGGTGAAAATATTGTTG
ATGCGCTGGCAGTGTTCCTGCGCCGGTTGCATTCGATTCCTGTTTGTAATTGTCCTTTTAACAGCGATCG
CGTATTTCGTCTCGCTCAGGCGCAATCACGAATGAATAACGGTTTGGTTGATGCGAGTGATTTTGATGAC
GAGCGTAATGGCTGGCCTGTTGAACAAGTCTGGAAAGAAATGCATAAACTTTTGCCATTCTCACCGGATT
CAGTCGTCACTCATGGTGATTTCTCACTTGATAACCTTATTTTTGACGAGGGGAAATTAATAGGTTGTAT
TGATGTTGGACGAGTCGGAATCGCAGACCGATACCAGGATCTTGCCATCCTATGGAACTGCCTCGGTGAG
TTTTCTCCTTCATTACAGAAACGGCTTTTTCAAAAATATGGTATTGATAATCCTGATATGAATAAATTGC
AGTTTCATTTGATGCTCGATGAGTTTTTCTAATCAGAATTGGTTAATTGGTTGTAACACTGGCAGAGCAT
TACGCTGACTTGACGGGACGGCGCAAGCTCATGACCAAAATCCCTTAACGTGAGTTACGCGTCGTTCCAC
TGAGCGTCAGAGGTATCACTAGTATTACAGAGGTAAGTTATAACAGTCGCCTAACCCAATTGAGGGGATA
ACGCAGGAAAGAACATGTGAGCAAAAGGCCAGCAAAAGGCCAGGAACCGTAAAAAGGCCGCGTTGCTGGC
GTTTTTCCATAGGCTCCGCCCCCCTGACGAGCATCACAAAAATCGACGCTCAAGTCAGAGGTGGCGAAAC
CCGACAGGACTATAAAGATACCAGGCGTTTCCCCCTGGAAGCTCCCTCGTGCGCTCTCCTGTTCCGACCC
TGCCGCTTACCGGATACCTGTCCGCCTTTCTCCCTTCGGGAAGCGTGGCGCTTTCTCATAGCTCACGCTG
TAGGTATCTCAGTTCGGTGTAGGTCGTTCGCTCCAAGCTGGGCTGTGTGCACGAACCCCCCGTTCAGCCC
GACCGCTGCGCCTTATCCGGTAACTATCGTCTTGAGTCCAACCCGGTAAGACACGACTTATCGCCACTGG
CAGCAGCCACTGGTAACAGGATTAGCAGAGCGAGGTATGTAGGCGGTGCTACAGAGTTCTTGAAGTGGTG
GCCTAACTACGGCTACACTAGAAGAACAGTATTTGGTATCTGCGCTCTGCTGAAGCCAGTTACCTTCGGA
AAAAGAGTTGGTAGCTCTTGATCCGGCAAACAAACCACCGCTGGTAGCGGTGGTTTTTTTGTTTGCAAGC
AGCAGATTACGCGCAGAAAAAAAGGATCTCAAGAAGATCCTTTGATCTTTTCTACGGGGTCTGACGCTCA
GTGGAACGAAAACTCACGTTAAGGGATTTTGGTCATGAGATTATCAAAAAGGATCTTCACCTAGATCCTT
TTAAATTAAAAATGAAGTTTTAAATCAATCTAAAGTATATATGAGTAAACTTGGTCTGACAGTTACCAAT
GCTTAATCAGTGAGGCACCTATCTCAGCGATCTGTCTATTTCGTTCATCCATAGTTGCCTGACTCCCCGT
CGTGTAGATAACTACGATACGGGAGGGCTTACCATCTGGCCCCAGTGCTGCAATGATACCGCGAGAACCA
CGCTCACCGGCTCCAGATTTATCAGCAATAAACCAGCCAGCCGGAAGGGCCGAGCGCAGAAGTGGTCCTG
CAACTTTATCCGCCTCCATCCAGTCTATTAATTGTTGCCGGGAAGCTAGAGTAAGTAGTTCGCCAGTTAA
TAGTTTGCGCAACGTTGTTGCCATTGCTACAGGCATCGTGGTGTCACGCTCGTCGTTTGGTATGGCTTCA
TTCAGCTCCGGTTCCCAACGATCAAGGCGAGTTACATGATCCCCCATGTTGTGCAAAAAAGCGGTTAGCT
CCTTCGGTCCTCCGATCGTTGTCAGAAGTAAGTTGGCCGCAGTGTTATCACTCATGGTTATGGCAGCACT
GCATAATTCTCTTACTGTCATGCCATCCGTAAGATGCTTTTCTGTGACTGGTGAGTACTCAACCAAGTCA
TTCTGAGAATAGTGTATGCGGCGACCGAGTTGCTCTTGCCCGGCGTCAATACGGGATAATACCGCGCCAC
ATAGCAGAACTTTAAAAGTGCTCATCATTGGAAAACGTTCTTCGGGGCGAAAACTCTCAAGGATCTTACC
GCTGTTGAGATCCAGTTCGATGTAACCCACTCGTGCACCCAACTGATCTTCAGCATCTTTTACTTTCACC
AGCGTTTCTGGGTGAGCAAAAACAGGAAGGCAAAATGCCGCAAAAAAGGGAATAAGGGCGACACGGAAAT
GTTGAATACTCATACTCTTCCTTTTTCAATATTATTGAAGCATTTATCAAGGTTATTGTCTCATGAGCGG
ATACATATTTGAATGTACCGAATTTCTCGAGGGCTTGTCGACGACGGCGGTCTCCGTCGTCAGGATCATG
AATTCGACCGCCTGTCTCAAGGTGCCACCATGACCGAGTACAAGCCCACGGTGCGCCTCGCCACCCGCGA
CGACGTCCCCCGGGCCGTACGCACCCTCGCCGCCGCGTTCGCCGACTACCCCGCCACGCGCCACACCGTC
GACCCGGACCGCCACATCGAGCGGGTCACCGAGCTGCAAGAACTCTTCCTCACGCGCGTCGGGCTCGACA
TCGGCAAGGTGTGGGTCGCGGACGACGGCGCCGCGGTGGCGGTCTGGACCACGCCGGAGAGCGTCGAAGC
GGGGGCGGTGTTCGCCGAGATCGGCCCGCGCATGGCCGAGTTGAGCGGTTCCCGGCTGGCCGCGCAGCAA
CAGATGGAAGGCCTCCTGGCGCCGCACCGGCCCAAGGAGCCCGCGTGGTTCCTGGCCACCGTCGGCGTCT
CGCCCGACCACCAGGGCAAGGGTCTGGGCAGCGCCGTCGTGCTCCCCGGAGTGGAGGCGGCCGAGCGCGC
CGGGGTGCCCGCCTTCCTGGAGACATCCGCGCCCCGCAACCTCCCCTTCTACGAGCGGCTCGGCTTCACC
GTCACCGCCGACGTCGAGGTGCCCGAAGGACCGCGCACCTGGTGCATGACCCGCAAGCCCGGTGCCTGAG
CTTTGAGACTACGCGTGAATTCACTCCTCAGGTGCAGGCTGCCTATCAGAAGGTGGTGGCTGGTGTGGCC
AATGCCCTGGCTCACAAATACCACTGAGATCTTTTTCCCTCTGCCAAAAATTATGGGGACATCATGAAGC
CCCTTGAGCATCTGACTTCTGGCTAATAAAGGAAATTTATTTTCATTGCAATAGTGTGTTGGAATTTTTT
GTGTCTCTCACTCGGAAGGACATATGGGAGGGCAAATCATTTAAAACATCAGAATGAGTATTTGGTTTAG
AGTTTGGCAACATATGCCCATATGCTGGCTGCCATGAACAAAGGTTGGCTATAAAGAGGTCATCAGTATA
TGAAACAGCCCCCTGCTGTCCATTCCTTATTCCATAGAAAAGCCTTGACTTGAGGTTAGATTTTTTTTAT
ATTTTGTTTTGTGTTATTTTTTTCTTTAACATCCCTAAAATTTTCCTTACATGTTTTACTAGCCAGATTT
TTCCTCCTCTCCTGACTACTCCCAGTCATAGCTGTCCCTCTTCTCTTATGGAGATCCCTCGACCTGCAGC
CCAAGCTTGAATTCTCTAGAATTACCCTGTTATCCCTATGCTTGGTTTACCGAGCTCTTATTGGTTTTCA
AACTTCATTGACTGTGCCCAACGCGCCTGGGAGCTCACGGGGACAGCCCCCCCCCAAAGCCCCCAGGGAT
GTAATTACGTCCCTCCCCCGCTAGGGGGCAGCAGCGAGCCGCCCGGGGCTCCGCTCCGGTCCGGCGCTCC
CCCCGCATCCCCGAGCCGGCAGCGTGCGGGGACAGCCCGGGCACGGGGAAGGTGGCACGGGATCGCTTTC
CTCTGAACGCTTCTCGCTGCTCTTTGAGCCTGCAGACACCTGGGGGGATACGGGGAAAAAGCTAGGCTGA
AAGACCGGTTCTTAGAATGACACGCGCCTGGGAGCTCACGGGGACAGCCCCCCCCCAAAGCCCCCAGGGA
TGTAATTACGTCCCTCCCCCGCTAGGGGGCAGCAGCGAGCCGCCCGGGGCTCCGCTCCGGTCCGGCGCTC
CCCCCGCATCCCCGAGCCGGCAGCGTGCGGGGACAGCCCGGGCACGGGGAAGGTGGCACGGGATCGCTTT
CCTCTGAACGCTTCTCGCTGCTCTTTGAGCCTGCAGACACCTGGGGGGATACGGGGAAAAAGCTAACTTC
TGAGACGACAACTTTGTATAGAAAAGTTGGCTCCGAATTCGCCCTTGACAGCAGAGATCCAGTTTGGTTA
ATTAATT
